Addgene plasmid #156421: pCAGGS-SARS2-S-G614 (C-flag)
Purpose: Mammalian expression of SARS-CoV-2 S protein (G614) with the flag tag at C-terminus. Pseudotypes onto the MLV vector but not efficiently to VSV or lentiviral vectors.
Depositing lab: Hyeryun Choe & Michael Farzan. Depositing organization: UF Scripps Biomedical Research. Publication: SARS-CoV-2 spike-protein D614G mutation increases virion spike density and infectivity. Zhang L, Jackson CB, Mou H, Ojha A, Peng H, Quinlan BD, Rangarajan ES, Pan A, Vanderheiden A, Suthar MS, Li W, Izard T, Rader C, Farzan M, Choe H. Nat Commun. 2020 Nov 26;11(1):6013. doi: 10.1038/s41467-020-19808-4. PubMed 33243994.
Backbone
  Vector backbone: pCAGGS
  Vector type: Mammalian Expression
Growth in bacteria
  Bacterial resistance: Ampicillin, 100 μg/mL
  Growth temperature: 37°C
  Growth strain: DH5alpha
  Copy number: High Copy
Gene/Insert
  Gene/Insert name: SARS-CoV-2 S protein
  Species: SARS CoV2
  Insert size (bp): 3900
  Mutation: D614G
  Entrez Gene: S (a.k.a. GU280_gp02, spike glycoprotein)
  Promoter: CMV
  Tag / fusion protein: Flag (C terminal on insert)
  Cloning method: Restriction Enzyme; 5′ cloning site EcoRI (not destroyed); 3′ cloning site SbfI (not destroyed)
  Sequencing primers: 5′ CMV-F
Terms and licenses: Academic/Nonprofit Terms; Industry Terms: Not Available to Industry
Depositor comments: Pseudotypes onto the MLV vector but not efficiently to VSV or lentiviral vectors
How to cite: pCAGGS-SARS2-S-G614 (C-flag) was a gift from Hyeryun Choe & Michael Farzan (Addgene plasmid # 156421 ; http://n2t.net/addgene:156421 ; RRID:Addgene_156421)
