[The description below was written by a language model from this plasmid's Addgene catalogue record and pLannotate feature annotations shown in this document.]
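Description:
pCAGGS-SARS2-S-G614 (C-flag) is a mammalian expression plasmid built on the pCAGGS backbone that produces the SARS-CoV-2 spike (S) glycoprotein carrying the D614G substitution, with a FLAG epitope fused to its C-terminus. It is propagated in E. coli as a high-copy plasmid through a ColE1/pUC-type origin and selected with ampicillin via the β-lactamase gene and its native promoter. The catalogue lists the promoter as CMV, but both annotated sequences show the composite CAG arrangement typical of pCAGGS: the human cytomegalovirus immediate-early enhancer joined to the chicken β-actin promoter, followed by a chimeric chicken β-actin/rabbit β-globin intron that supports strong, broadly active transcription and efficient splicing. A short β-globin fragment annotated just upstream of the insert appears to be residual backbone sequence. The spike open reading frame sits between retained EcoRI and SbfI sites, is followed closely by the FLAG tag, and is terminated by the rabbit β-globin polyadenylation signal.

The remaining backbone carries vestigial lac promoter/operator and lacI fragments, along with an SV40 origin of replication, which can permit episomal amplification in cells expressing SV40 large T antigen, and an SV40 poly(A) signal. No mammalian selection marker is annotated, consistent with transient transfection use. The depositor and sequencing-derived records differ by about ten nucleotides in length but have the same feature layout.

The construct is intended for expressing G614 spike in mammalian cells, with the tag allowing detection or quantification of the protein. According to the depositor, it pseudotypes onto murine leukemia virus (MLV) vectors but not efficiently onto VSV or lentiviral vectors. The associated work examined how D614G affects spike density on virions and infectivity.
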