Features (pLannotate 1.2.2; 18 found; start..end, strand, type, name):
      4..383     +  enhancer       CMV enhancer: human cytomegalovirus immediate early enhancer
    386..661     +  promoter       chicken β-actin promoter: No description available
    662..1674    +  intron         chimeric intron: chimera between introns from chicken β-actin and rabbit β-globin
   1672..1728    +  CDS            HBB (fragment): HBB_LEPEU - Experimental evidence at protein level: Swiss-Prot protein existence level 1. Involved in oxygen transport from the lung to the various peripheral tissues. From Lepus europaeus (European hare).
   1738..5556    +  CDS            S: SPIKE_SARS2 - Experimental evidence at protein level: Swiss-Prot protein existence level 1. [Spike glycoprotein]: May down-regulate host tetherin (BST2) by lysosomal degradation, thereby counteracting its antiviral activity. From Severe acute respiratory syndrome coronavirus 2 (2019-nCoV) (SARS-CoV-2).
   5563..5586    +  CDS            FLAG: FLAG® epitope tag, followed by an enterokinase cleavage site
   5679..5734    +  polyA_signal   β-globin poly(A) signal: rabbit β-globin polyadenylation signal (Gil and Proudfoot, 1987)
   6119..6135    -  protein_bind   lac operator: The lac repressor binds to the lac operator to inhibit transcription in E. coli. This inhibition can be relieved by adding lactose or isopropyl-β-D-thiogalactopyranoside (IPTG). lac repressor encoded by lacI
   6143..6173    -  promoter       lac promoter: promoter for the E. coli lac operon
   6188..6209    -  protein_bind   CAP binding site: CAP binding activates transcription in the presence of cAMP. E. coli catabolite activator protein
   6222..6261    -  CDS            lacI (fragment): lac repressor; lacI; The lac repressor binds to the lac operator to inhibit transcription in E. coli. This inhibition can be relieved by adding lactose or isopropyl-β-D-thiogalactopyranoside (IPTG).
   6268..6290    +  promoter       SV40 promoter (fragment): SV40 enhancer and early promoter
   6314..6449    +  rep_origin     SV40 ori: SV40 origin of replication
   6469..6603    +  polyA_signal   SV40 poly(A) signal: SV40 polyadenylation signal
   6605..6659    -  CDS            lacI (fragment): lac repressor; lacI; The lac repressor binds to the lac operator to inhibit transcription in E. coli. This inhibition can be relieved by adding lactose or isopropyl-β-D-thiogalactopyranoside (IPTG).
   6842..7430    -  rep_origin     ori: high-copy-number ColE1/pMB1/pBR322/pUC origin of replication
   7601..8461    -  CDS            AmpR: β-lactamase; bla; confers resistance to ampicillin, carbenicillin, and related antibiotics
   8462..8566    -  promoter       AmpR promoter: bla
>Addgene plasmid #156421 | pCAGGS-SARS2-S-G614 (C-flag) | depositor full sequence | sequence record 305194 | pCAGGS-SARS2-S-G614 (C-flag) sequence 8592 bps
GTCGACATTGATTATTGACTAGTTATTAATAGTAATCAATTACGGGGTCATTAGTTCATAGCCCATATAT
GGAGTTCCGCGTTACATAACTTACGGTAAATGGCCCGCCTGGCTGACCGCCCAACGACCCCCGCCCATTG
ACGTCAATAATGACGTATGTTCCCATAGTAACGCCAATAGGGACTTTCCATTGACGTCAATGGGTGGACT
ATTTACGGTAAACTGCCCACTTGGCAGTACATCAAGTGTATCATATGCCAAGTACGCCCCCTATTGACGT
CAATGACGGTAAATGGCCCGCCTGGCATTATGCCCAGTACATGACCTTATGGGACTTTCCTACTTGGCAG
TACATCTACGTATTAGTCATCGCTATTACCATGGGTCGAGGTGAGCCCCACGTTCTGCTTCACTCTCCCC
ATCTCCCCCCCCTCCCCACCCCCAATTTTGTATTTATTTATTTTTTAATTATTTTGTGCAGCGATGGGGG
CGGGGGGGGGGGGGGCGCGCGCCAGGCGGGGCGGGGCGGGGCGAGGGGCGGGGCGGGGCGAGGCGGAGAG
GTGCGGCGGCAGCCAATCAGAGCGGCGCGCTCCGAAAGTTTCCTTTTATGGCGAGGCGGCGGCGGCGGCG
GCCCTATAAAAAGCGAAGCGCGCGGCGGGCGGGAGTCGCTGCGTTGCCTTCGCCCCGTGCCCCGCTCCGC
GCCGCCTCGCGCCGCCCGCCCCGGCTCTGACTGACCGCGTTACTCCCACAGGTGAGCGGGCGGGACGGCC
CTTCTCCTCCGGGCTGTAATTAGCGCTTGGTTTAATGACGGCTCGTTTCTTTTCTGTGGCTGCGTGAAAG
CCTTAAAGGGCTCCGGGAGGGCCCTTTGTGCGGGGGGGAGCGGCTCGGGGGGTGCGTGCGTGTGTGTGTG
CGTGGGGAGCGCCGCGTGCGGCCCGCGCTGCCCGGCGGCTGTGAGCGCTGCGGGCGCGGCGCGGGGCTTT
GTGCGCTCCGCGTGTGCGCGAGGGGAGCGCGGCCGGGGGCGGTGCCCCGCGGTGCGGGGGGGCTGCGAGG
GGAACAAAGGCTGCGTGCGGGGTGTGTGCGTGGGGGGGTGAGCAGGGGGTGTGGGCGCGGCGGTCGGGCT
GTAACCCCCCCCTGCACCCCCCTCCCCGAGTTGCTGAGCACGGCCCGGCTTCGGGTGCGGGGCTCCGTGC
GGGGCGTGGCGCGGGGCTCGCCGTGCCGGGCGGGGGGTGGCGGCAGGTGGGGGTGCCGGGCGGGGCGGGG
CCGCCTCGGGCCGGGGAGGGCTCGGGGGAGGGGCGCGGCGGCCCCGGAGCGCCGGCGGCTGTCGAGGCGC
GGCGAGCCGCAGCCATTGCCTTTTATGGTAATCGTGCGAGAGGGCGCAGGGACTTCCTTTGTCCCAAATC
TGGCGGAGCCGAAATCTGGGAGGCGCCGCCGCACCCCCTCTAGCGGGCGCGGGCGAAGCGGTGCGGCGCC
GGCAGGAAGGAAATGGGCGGGGAGGGCCTTCGTGCGTCGCCGCGCCGCCGTCCCCTTCTCCATCTCCAGC
CTCGGGGCTGCCGCAGGGGGACGGCTGCCTTCGGGGGGGACGGGGCAGGGCGGGGTTCGGCTTCTGGCGT
GTGACCGGCGGCTCTAGCTAGAGCCTCTGCTAACCATGTTCATGCCTTCTTCTTTTTCCTACAGCTCCTG
GGCAACGTGCTGGTTATTGTGCTGTCTCATCATTTTGGCAAAGAATTCGCCGCCACCATGTTTGTGTTCC
TGGTCCTGCTCCCACTGGTTTCCAGCCAATGTGTTAACCTCACAACCCGCACCCAGCTGCCTCCCGCCTA
TACCAACAGTTTTACTCGGGGAGTGTATTACCCTGACAAAGTTTTCAGGAGCTCAGTTCTGCACTCAACC
CAGGATCTCTTTCTGCCTTTTTTTTCCAACGTGACTTGGTTCCATGCAATTCACGTTTCCGGGACCAACG
GCACCAAAAGGTTCGATAACCCCGTGCTGCCCTTTAACGACGGCGTCTATTTCGCAAGCACTGAGAAAAG
CAATATCATCAGGGGCTGGATTTTTGGGACAACCTTGGATAGCAAGACCCAGTCACTGCTGATCGTTAAT
AATGCAACCAATGTGGTGATCAAAGTGTGCGAATTTCAGTTTTGCAATGACCCCTTTCTGGGCGTCTACT
ATCATAAAAACAATAAATCTTGGATGGAGTCTGAGTTTAGGGTGTATTCTAGCGCGAATAATTGTACCTT
TGAATATGTATCACAACCATTTCTCATGGATCTCGAAGGCAAACAAGGCAATTTCAAAAACTTGAGAGAG
TTCGTCTTCAAAAACATCGATGGATATTTTAAAATATACAGCAAACATACCCCAATAAACCTGGTCCGCG
ACCTCCCTCAGGGTTTCAGCGCCCTCGAGCCTCTCGTCGATCTTCCTATCGGGATCAACATCACAAGATT
TCAAACCTTGCTGGCTCTTCATCGATCCTACCTGACCCCTGGCGATTCCTCTTCCGGGTGGACCGCCGGC
GCCGCTGCCTATTATGTGGGGTATCTGCAACCTCGCACGTTTCTCCTCAAGTATAATGAGAATGGAACTA
TCACCGATGCGGTAGACTGTGCGTTGGACCCACTCTCTGAGACCAAGTGCACTTTGAAGTCCTTTACCGT
TGAAAAGGGGATCTATCAGACATCCAATTTTAGAGTCCAACCCACGGAATCCATCGTTCGGTTCCCCAAT
ATCACAAATCTCTGCCCTTTCGGAGAGGTATTCAACGCAACTCGCTTCGCTTCTGTGTATGCGTGGAACA
GAAAACGCATCTCCAACTGCGTCGCTGATTACTCTGTTCTGTATAACTCCGCCTCCTTTAGCACCTTCAA
GTGTTACGGCGTCAGCCCCACAAAGCTCAACGACTTGTGTTTCACTAACGTCTACGCCGACTCCTTCGTG
ATCCGGGGGGACGAAGTTCGGCAGATTGCGCCTGGACAGACTGGTAAAATCGCTGACTATAACTATAAGC
TCCCAGATGACTTTACCGGCTGTGTGATTGCTTGGAACTCTAATAATCTCGACAGCAAAGTTGGAGGCAA
CTATAATTATCTCTACCGGTTGTTTCGGAAGAGCAATCTCAAGCCATTCGAGAGAGACATAAGCACGGAG
ATCTACCAAGCCGGCTCCACTCCATGCAATGGGGTTGAAGGCTTTAATTGTTATTTTCCCCTCCAATCCT
ATGGTTTTCAACCGACTAATGGAGTCGGGTATCAACCCTACAGGGTTGTCGTCTTGAGCTTCGAGCTCTT
GCACGCTCCTGCTACGGTGTGTGGTCCGAAAAAATCAACAAACCTCGTCAAAAACAAATGTGTGAATTTT
AACTTTAACGGACTGACTGGCACCGGGGTGCTGACTGAGAGCAATAAGAAGTTTCTTCCATTTCAACAAT
TCGGTCGGGATATCGCGGACACCACTGATGCTGTGCGCGATCCGCAAACCTTGGAGATCTTGGACATAAC
TCCGTGCAGCTTCGGAGGCGTCTCTGTTATCACCCCTGGAACGAATACATCTAACCAAGTTGCGGTCCTT
TATCAGGGTGTTAATTGCACAGAAGTACCCGTCGCGATACATGCGGATCAGCTGACCCCTACTTGGCGGG
TCTACTCAACCGGCTCTAATGTGTTTCAAACTCGGGCGGGATGTTTGATCGGAGCTGAGCACGTGAATAA
CTCTTATGAATGCGATATACCAATCGGCGCAGGGATTTGCGCATCTTACCAAACCCAAACCAACTCTCCT
CGGCGGGCTCGCTCCGTCGCATCCCAATCCATTATCGCCTATACCATGAGTCTCGGAGCTGAGAACTCTG
TCGCTTACAGCAACAATTCTATAGCCATCCCAACCAACTTCACGATTAGCGTTACAACAGAGATACTCCC
CGTCAGCATGACGAAAACTTCCGTTGATTGTACGATGTATATCTGTGGGGATTCTACAGAGTGTAGCAAT
CTGCTGTTGCAGTATGGCTCCTTCTGTACCCAATTGAATCGGGCACTCACCGGCATCGCTGTGGAACAAG
ACAAAAATACGCAAGAAGTTTTCGCACAGGTGAAGCAAATCTACAAGACGCCTCCAATCAAAGACTTTGG
CGGATTCAATTTTTCTCAGATTCTGCCTGATCCCTCAAAGCCCAGCAAAAGAAGCTTCATCGAGGACCTG
CTCTTCAACAAGGTCACTCTCGCAGATGCCGGGTTCATCAAACAATATGGAGATTGCTTGGGCGACATTG
CTGCGCGGGATCTTATTTGTGCTCAAAAGTTCAATGGGCTGACCGTCCTGCCGCCCCTCTTGACCGATGA
AATGATTGCTCAATACACCTCCGCGTTGCTCGCGGGAACTATCACTTCCGGCTGGACCTTCGGCGCCGGC
GCTGCCCTCCAGATACCGTTTGCCATGCAAATGGCCTACAGATTCAACGGCATCGGAGTCACACAGAATG
TCCTGTACGAAAATCAAAAATTGATAGCCAATCAGTTTAATTCTGCAATCGGCAAAATACAAGACTCCCT
GTCCTCTACTGCCTCCGCACTTGGGAAATTGCAAGACGTCGTGAACCAAAACGCACAGGCCCTTAACACT
CTGGTGAAACAGTTGAGCTCCAACTTCGGCGCTATAAGCTCCGTCTTGAACGATATACTCTCTCGCCTGG
ACAAAGTCGAGGCTGAAGTCCAGATCGACAGATTGATAACAGGCAGGCTTCAATCCCTGCAAACCTACGT
CACGCAGCAGCTGATCAGAGCCGCAGAGATCAGGGCTTCCGCAAATCTTGCTGCAACAAAAATGTCCGAA
TGCGTCTTGGGCCAATCAAAGCGCGTCGATTTCTGTGGAAAGGGCTACCATCTCATGAGCTTTCCCCAAA
GCGCCCCGCACGGCGTGGTTTTTCTCCACGTCACCTACGTCCCCGCTCAAGAGAAGAACTTTACAACCGC
TCCTGCAATTTGCCATGATGGGAAAGCGCACTTTCCTCGCGAAGGCGTCTTTGTCTCCAATGGCACACAT
TGGTTTGTTACTCAACGGAACTTTTATGAACCACAAATCATTACCACGGACAACACGTTCGTGTCCGGCA
ACTGTGACGTTGTCATCGGAATTGTTAACAACACGGTTTACGATCCTCTGCAACCCGAGCTTGACTCCTT
TAAGGAAGAACTGGACAAGTACTTCAAAAATCACACCTCACCGGATGTGGACTTGGGCGATATCTCTGGC
ATAAATGCGTCAGTCGTGAACATTCAAAAGGAAATTGATCGACTCAACGAGGTCGCAAAGAATCTTAATG
AATCCCTGATAGATCTGCAGGAGTTGGGGAAGTACGAGCAGTATATAAAGTGGCCTTGGTATATATGGCT
TGGCTTTATCGCCGGCCTCATTGCAATCGTGATGGTCACCATCATGCTGTGCTGCATGACCTCATGTTGC
TCCTGTCTTAAGGGGTGCTGCTCCTGCGGTTCCTGTTGCAAATTTGACGAGGACGACAGCGAACCGGTGC
TTAAGGGTGTGAAGCTGCATTACACCGGAGGCGATTACAAGGATGACGATGACAAGTGACGGCCGCCTGC
AGGTTAATTAAGATCTTTTTCCCTCTGCCAAAAATTATGGGGACATCATGAAGCCCCTTGAGCATCTGAC
TTCTGGCTAATAAAGGAAATTTATTTTCATTGCAATAGTGTGTTGGAATTTTTTGTGTCTCTCACTCGGA
AGGACATATGGGAGGGCAAATCATTTAAAACATCAGAATGAGTATTTGGTTTAGAGTTTGGCAACATATG
CCCATATGCTGGCTGCCATGAACAAAGGTTGGCTATAAAGAGGTCATCAGTATATGAAACAGCCCCCTGC
TGTCCATTCCTTATTCCATAGAAAAGCCTTGACTTGAGGTTAGATTTTTTTTATATTTTGTTTTGTGTTA
TTTTTTTCTTTAACATCCCTAAAATTTTCCTTACATGTTTTACTAGCCAGATTTTTCCTCCTCTCCTGAC
TACTCCCAGTCATAGCTGTCCCTCTTCTCTTATGGAGATCCCTCGACCTGCAGCCCAAGCTTGGCGTAAT
CATGGTCATAGCTGTTTCCTGTGTGAAATTGTTATCCGCTCACAATTCCACACAACATACGAGCCGGAAG
CATAAAGTGTAAAGCCTGGGGTGCCTAATGAGTGAGCTAACTCACATTAATTGCGTTGCGCTCACTGCCC
GCTTTCCAGTCGGGAAACCTGTCGTGCCAGCGGATCCGCATCTCAATTAGTCAGCAACCATAGTCCCGCC
CCTAACTCCGCCCATCCCGCCCCTAACTCCGCCCAGTTCCGCCCATTCTCCGCCCCATGGCTGACTAATT
TTTTTTATTTATGCAGAGGCCGAGGCCGCCTCGGCCTCTGAGCTATTCCAGAAGTAGTGAGGAGGCTTTT
TTGGAGGCCTAGGCTTTTGCAAAAAGCTAACTTGTTTATTGCAGCTTATAATGGTTACAAATAAAGCAAT
AGCATCACAAATTTCACAAATAAAGCATTTTTTTCACTGCATTCTAGTTGTGGTTTGTCCAAACTCATCA
ATGTATCTTATCATGTCTGGATCCGCTGCATTAATGAATCGGCCAACGCGCGGGGAGAGGCGGTTTGCGT
ATTGGGCGCTCTTCCGCTTCCTCGCTCACTGACTCGCTGCGCTCGGTCGTTCGGCTGCGGCGAGCGGTAT
CAGCTCACTCAAAGGCGGTAATACGGTTATCCACAGAATCAGGGGATAACGCAGGAAAGAACATGTGAGC
AAAAGGCCAGCAAAAGGCCAGGAACCGTAAAAAGGCCGCGTTGCTGGCGTTTTTCCATAGGCTCCGCCCC
CCTGACGAGCATCACAAAAATCGACGCTCAAGTCAGAGGTGGCGAAACCCGACAGGACTATAAAGATACC
AGGCGTTTCCCCCTGGAAGCTCCCTCGTGCGCTCTCCTGTTCCGACCCTGCCGCTTACCGGATACCTGTC
CGCCTTTCTCCCTTCGGGAAGCGTGGCGCTTTCTCAATGCTCACGCTGTAGGTATCTCAGTTCGGTGTAG
GTCGTTCGCTCCAAGCTGGGCTGTGTGCACGAACCCCCCGTTCAGCCCGACCGCTGCGCCTTATCCGGTA
ACTATCGTCTTGAGTCCAACCCGGTAAGACACGACTTATCGCCACTGGCAGCAGCCACTGGTAACAGGAT
TAGCAGAGCGAGGTATGTAGGCGGTGCTACAGAGTTCTTGAAGTGGTGGCCTAACTACGGCTACACTAGA
AGGACAGTATTTGGTATCTGCGCTCTGCTGAAGCCAGTTACCTTCGGAAAAAGAGTTGGTAGCTCTTGAT
CCGGCAAACAAACCACCGCTGGTAGCGGTGGTTTTTTTGTTTGCAAGCAGCAGATTACGCGCAGAAAAAA
AGGATCTCAAGAAGATCCTTTGATCTTTTCTACGGGGTCTGACGCTCAGTGGAACGAAAACTCACGTTAA
GGGATTTTGGTCATGAGATTATCAAAAAGGATCTTCACCTAGATCCTTTTAAATTAAAAATGAAGTTTTA
AATCAATCTAAAGTATATATGAGTAAACTTGGTCTGACAGTTACCAATGCTTAATCAGTGAGGCACCTAT
CTCAGCGATCTGTCTATTTCGTTCATCCATAGTTGCCTGACTCCCCGTCGTGTAGATAACTACGATACGG
GAGGGCTTACCATCTGGCCCCAGTGCTGCAATGATACCGCGAGACCCACGCTCACCGGCTCCAGATTTAT
CAGCAATAAACCAGCCAGCCGGAAGGGCCGAGCGCAGAAGTGGTCCTGCAACTTTATCCGCCTCCATCCA
GTCTATTAATTGTTGCCGGGAAGCTAGAGTAAGTAGTTCGCCAGTTAATAGTTTGCGCAACGTTGTTGCC
ATTGCTACAGGCATCGTGGTGTCACGCTCGTCGTTTGGTATGGCTTCATTCAGCTCCGGTTCCCAACGAT
CAAGGCGAGTTACATGATCCCCCATGTTGTGCAAAAAAGCGGTTAGCTCCTTCGGTCCTCCGATCGTTGT
CAGAAGTAAGTTGGCCGCAGTGTTATCACTCATGGTTATGGCAGCACTGCATAATTCTCTTACTGTCATG
CCATCCGTAAGATGCTTTTCTGTGACTGGTGAGTACTCAACCAAGTCATTCTGAGAATAGTGTATGCGGC
GACCGAGTTGCTCTTGCCCGGCGTCAATACGGGATAATACCGCGCCACATAGCAGAACTTTAAAAGTGCT
CATCATTGGAAAACGTTCTTCGGGGCGAAAACTCTCAAGGATCTTACCGCTGTTGAGATCCAGTTCGATG
TAACCCACTCGTGCACCCAACTGATCTTCAGCATCTTTTACTTTCACCAGCGTTTCTGGGTGAGCAAAAA
CAGGAAGGCAAAATGCCGCAAAAAAGGGAATAAGGGCGACACGGAAATGTTGAATACTCATACTCTTCCT
TTTTCAATATTATTGAAGCATTTATCAGGGTTATTGTCTCATGAGCGGATACATATTTGAATGTATTTAG
AAAAATAAACAAATAGGGGTTCCGCGCACATTTCCCCGAAAAGTGCCACCTG
