Features (pLannotate 1.2.2; 18 found; start..end, strand, type, name):
      4..383     +  enhancer       CMV enhancer: human cytomegalovirus immediate early enhancer
    385..662     +  promoter       chicken β-actin promoter: No description available
    663..1683    +  intron         chimeric intron: chimera between introns from chicken β-actin and rabbit β-globin
   1681..1737    +  CDS            HBB (fragment): HBB_LEPEU - Experimental evidence at protein level: Swiss-Prot protein existence level 1. Involved in oxygen transport from the lung to the various peripheral tissues. From Lepus europaeus (European hare).
   1747..5565    +  CDS            S: SPIKE_SARS2 - Experimental evidence at protein level: Swiss-Prot protein existence level 1. [Spike glycoprotein]: May down-regulate host tetherin (BST2) by lysosomal degradation, thereby counteracting its antiviral activity. From Severe acute respiratory syndrome coronavirus 2 (2019-nCoV) (SARS-CoV-2).
   5572..5595    +  CDS            FLAG: FLAG® epitope tag, followed by an enterokinase cleavage site
   5688..5743    +  polyA_signal   β-globin poly(A) signal: rabbit β-globin polyadenylation signal (Gil and Proudfoot, 1987)
   6128..6144    -  protein_bind   lac operator: The lac repressor binds to the lac operator to inhibit transcription in E. coli. This inhibition can be relieved by adding lactose or isopropyl-β-D-thiogalactopyranoside (IPTG). lac repressor encoded by lacI
   6152..6182    -  promoter       lac promoter: promoter for the E. coli lac operon
   6197..6218    -  protein_bind   CAP binding site: CAP binding activates transcription in the presence of cAMP. E. coli catabolite activator protein
   6231..6270    -  CDS            lacI (fragment): lac repressor; lacI; The lac repressor binds to the lac operator to inhibit transcription in E. coli. This inhibition can be relieved by adding lactose or isopropyl-β-D-thiogalactopyranoside (IPTG).
   6277..6299    +  promoter       SV40 promoter (fragment): SV40 enhancer and early promoter
   6323..6458    +  rep_origin     SV40 ori: SV40 origin of replication
   6478..6612    +  polyA_signal   SV40 poly(A) signal: SV40 polyadenylation signal
   6614..6668    -  CDS            lacI (fragment): lac repressor; lacI; The lac repressor binds to the lac operator to inhibit transcription in E. coli. This inhibition can be relieved by adding lactose or isopropyl-β-D-thiogalactopyranoside (IPTG).
   6851..7439    -  rep_origin     ori: high-copy-number ColE1/pMB1/pBR322/pUC origin of replication
   7610..8470    -  CDS            AmpR: β-lactamase; bla; confers resistance to ampicillin, carbenicillin, and related antibiotics
   8471..8575    -  promoter       AmpR promoter: bla
>Addgene plasmid #156421 | pCAGGS-SARS2-S-G614 (C-flag) | addgene full sequence | sequence record 307829 | Addgene NGS Result
GTCGACATTGATTATTGACTAGTTATTAATAGTAATCAATTACGGGGTCATTAGTTCATAGCCCATATAT
GGAGTTCCGCGTTACATAACTTACGGTAAATGGCCCGCCTGGCTGACCGCCCAACGACCCCCGCCCATTG
ACGTCAATAATGACGTATGTTCCCATAGTAACGCCAATAGGGACTTTCCATTGACGTCAATGGGTGGAGT
ATTTACGGTAAACTGCCCACTTGGCAGTACATCAAGTGTATCATATGCCAAGTACGCCCCCTATTGACGT
CAATGACGGTAAATGGCCCGCCTGGCATTATGCCCAGTACATGACCTTATGGGACTTTCCTACTTGGCAG
TACATCTACGTATTAGTCATCGCTATTACCATGGTCGAGGTGAGCCCCACGTTCTGCTTCACTCTCCCCA
TCTCCCCCCCCTCCCCACCCCCAATTTTGTATTTATTTATTTTTTAATTATTTTGTGCAGCGATNNNGGG
GGCGGGGGGGGGGGGGCGCGCGCCAGGCGGGGCGGGGCGGGGCGAGGGGCGGGGCGGGGCGAGGCGGAGA
GGTGCGGCGGCAGCCAATCAGAGCGGCGCGCTCCGAAAGTTTCCTTTTATGGCGAGGCGGCGGCGGCGGC
GGCCCTATAAAAAGCGAAGCGCGCGGCGGGCGGGAGTCGCTGCGCGCTGCCTTCGCCCCGTGCCCCGCTC
CGCCGCCGCCTCGCGCCGCCCGCCCCGGCTCTGACTGACCGCGTTACTCCCACAGGTGAGCGGGCGGGAC
GGCCCTTCTCCTCCGGGCTGTAATTAGCGCTTGGTTTAATGACGGCTTGTTTCTTTTCTGTGGCTGCGTG
AAAGCCTTGAGGGGCTCCGGGAGGGCCCTTTGTGCGGGGGGAGCGGCTCGGGGGGTGCGTGCGTGTGTGT
GTGCGTGGGGAGCGCCGCGTGCGGCTCCGCGCTGCCCGGCGGCTGTGAGCGCTGCGGGCGCGGCGCGGGG
CTTTGTGCGCTCCGCAGTGTGCGCGAGGGGAGCGCGGCCGGGGGCGGTGCCCCGCGGTGCGGGGGGGGCT
GCGAGGGGAACAAAGGCTGCGTGCGGGGTGTGTGCGTGGGGGGGTGAGCAGGGGGTGTGGGCGCGTCGGT
CGGGCTGCAACCCCCCCTGCACCCCCCTCCCCGAGTTGCTGAGCACGGCCCGGCTTCGGGTGCGGGGCTC
CGTACGGGGCGTGGCGCGGGGCTCGCCGTGCCGGGCGGGGGGTGGCGGCAGGTGGGGGTGCCGGGCGGGG
CGGGGCCGCCTCGGGCCGGGGAGGGCTCGGGGGAGGGGCGCGGCGGCCCCCGGAGCGCCGGCGGCTGTCG
AGGCGCGGCGAGCCGCAGCCATTGCCTTTTATGGTAATCGTGCGAGAGGGCGCAGGGACTTCCTTTGTCC
CAAATCTGTGCGGAGCCGAAATCTGGGAGGCGCCGCCGCACCCCCTCTAGCGGGCGCGGGGCGAAGCGGT
GCGGCGCCGGCAGGAAGGAAATGGGCGGGGAGGGCCTTCGTGCGTCGCCGCGCCGCCGTCCCCTTCTCCC
TCTCCAGCCTCGGGGCTGTCCGCGGGGGGACGGCTGCCTTCGGGGGGGACGGGGCAGGGCGGGGTTCGGC
TTCTGGCGTGTGACCGGCGGCTCTAGCTAGAGCCTCTGCTAACCATGTTCATGCCTTCTTCTTTTTCCTA
CAGCTCCTGGGCAACGTGCTGGTTATTGTGCTGTCTCATCATTTTGGCAAAGAATTCGCCGCCACCATGT
TTGTGTTCCTGGTCCTGCTCCCACTGGTTTCCAGCCAATGTGTTAACCTCACAACCCGCACCCAGCTGCC
TCCCGCCTATACCAACAGTTTTACTCGGGGAGTGTATTACCCTGACAAAGTTTTCAGGAGCTCAGTTCTG
CACTCAACCCAGGATCTCTTTCTGCCTTTTTTTTCCAACGTGACTTGGTTCCATGCAATTCACGTTTCCG
GGACCAACGGCACCAAAAGGTTCGATAACCCCGTGCTGCCCTTTAACGACGGCGTCTATTTCGCAAGCAC
TGAGAAAAGCAATATCATCAGGGGCTGGATTTTTGGGACAACCTTGGATAGCAAGACCCAGTCACTGCTG
ATCGTTAATAATGCAACCAATGTGGTGATCAAAGTGTGCGAATTTCAGTTTTGCAATGACCCCTTTCTGG
GCGTCTACTATCATAAAAACAATAAATCTTGGATGGAGTCTGAGTTTAGGGTGTATTCTAGCGCGAATAA
TTGTACCTTTGAATATGTATCACAACCATTTCTCATGGATCTCGAAGGCAAACAAGGCAATTTCAAAAAC
TTGAGAGAGTTCGTCTTCAAAAACATCGATGGATATTTTAAAATATACAGCAAACATACCCCAATAAACC
TGGTCCGCGACCTCCCTCAGGGTTTCAGCGCCCTCGAGCCTCTCGTCGATCTTCCTATCGGGATCAACAT
CACAAGATTTCAAACCTTGCTGGCTCTTCATCGATCCTACCTGACCCCTGGCGATTCCTCTTCCGGGTGG
ACCGCCGGCGCCGCTGCCTATTATGTGGGGTATCTGCAACCTCGCACGTTTCTCCTCAAGTATAATGAGA
ATGGAACTATCACCGATGCGGTAGACTGTGCGTTGGACCCACTCTCTGAGACCAAGTGCACTTTGAAGTC
CTTTACCGTTGAAAAGGGGATCTATCAGACATCCAATTTTAGAGTCCAACCCACGGAATCCATCGTTCGG
TTCCCCAATATCACAAATCTCTGCCCTTTCGGAGAGGTATTCAACGCAACTCGCTTCGCTTCTGTGTATG
CGTGGAACAGAAAACGCATCTCCAACTGCGTCGCTGATTACTCTGTTCTGTATAACTCCGCCTCCTTTAG
CACCTTCAAGTGTTACGGCGTCAGCCCCACAAAGCTCAACGACTTGTGTTTCACTAACGTCTACGCCGAC
TCCTTCGTGATCCGGGGGGACGAAGTTCGGCAGATTGCGCCTGGACAGACTGGTAAAATCGCTGACTATA
ACTATAAGCTCCCAGATGACTTTACCGGCTGTGTGATTGCTTGGAACTCTAATAATCTCGACAGCAAAGT
TGGAGGCAACTATAATTATCTCTACCGGTTGTTTCGGAAGAGCAATCTCAAGCCATTCGAGAGAGACATA
AGCACGGAGATCTACCAAGCCGGCTCCACTCCATGCAATGGGGTTGAAGGCTTTAATTGTTATTTTCCCC
TCCAATCCTATGGTTTTCAACCGACTAATGGAGTCGGGTATCAACCCTACAGGGTTGTCGTCTTGAGCTT
CGAGCTCTTGCACGCTCCTGCTACGGTGTGTGGTCCGAAAAAATCAACAAACCTCGTCAAAAACAAATGT
GTGAATTTTAACTTTAACGGACTGACTGGCACCGGGGTGCTGACTGAGAGCAATAAGAAGTTTCTTCCAT
TTCAACAATTCGGTCGGGATATCGCGGACACCACTGATGCTGTGCGCGATCCGCAAACCTTGGAGATCTT
GGACATAACTCCGTGCAGCTTCGGAGGCGTCTCTGTTATCACCCCTGGAACGAATACATCTAACCAAGTT
GCGGTCCTTTATCAGGGTGTTAATTGCACAGAAGTACCCGTCGCGATACATGCGGATCAGCTGACCCCTA
CTTGGCGGGTCTACTCAACCGGCTCTAATGTGTTTCAAACTCGGGCGGGATGTTTGATCGGAGCTGAGCA
CGTGAATAACTCTTATGAATGCGATATACCAATCGGCGCAGGGATTTGCGCATCTTACCAAACCCAAACC
AACTCTCCTCGGCGGGCTCGCTCCGTCGCATCCCAATCCATTATCGCCTATACCATGAGTCTCGGAGCTG
AGAACTCTGTCGCTTACAGCAACAATTCTATAGCCATCCCAACCAACTTCACGATTAGCGTTACAACAGA
GATACTCCCCGTCAGCATGACGAAAACTTCCGTTGATTGTACGATGTATATCTGTGGGGATTCTACAGAG
TGTAGCAATCTGCTGTTGCAGTATGGCTCCTTCTGTACCCAATTGAATCGGGCACTCACCGGCATCGCTG
TGGAACAAGACAAAAATACGCAAGAAGTTTTCGCACAGGTGAAGCAAATCTACAAGACGCCTCCAATCAA
AGACTTTGGCGGATTCAATTTTTCTCAGATTCTGCCTGATCCCTCAAAGCCCAGCAAAAGAAGCTTCATC
GAGGACCTGCTCTTCAACAAGGTCACTCTCGCAGATGCCGGGTTCATCAAACAATATGGAGATTGCTTGG
GCGACATTGCTGCGCGGGATCTTATTTGTGCTCAAAAGTTCAATGGGCTGACCGTCCTGCCGCCCCTCTT
GACCGATGAAATGATTGCTCAATACACCTCCGCGTTGCTCGCGGGAACTATCACTTCCGGCTGGACCTTC
GGCGCCGGCGCTGCCCTCCAGATACCGTTTGCCATGCAAATGGCCTACAGATTCAACGGCATCGGAGTCA
CACAGAATGTCCTGTACGAAAATCAAAAATTGATAGCCAATCAGTTTAATTCTGCAATCGGCAAAATACA
AGACTCCCTGTCCTCTACTGCCTCCGCACTTGGGAAATTGCAAGACGTCGTGAACCAAAACGCACAGGCC
CTTAACACTCTGGTGAAACAGTTGAGCTCCAACTTCGGCGCTATAAGCTCCGTCTTGAACGATATACTCT
CTCGCCTGGACAAAGTCGAGGCTGAAGTCCAGATCGACAGATTGATAACAGGCAGGCTTCAATCCCTGCA
AACCTACGTCACGCAGCAGCTGATCAGAGCCGCAGAGATCAGGGCTTCCGCAAATCTTGCTGCAACAAAA
ATGTCCGAATGCGTCTTGGGCCAATCAAAGCGCGTCGATTTCTGTGGAAAGGGCTACCATCTCATGAGCT
TTCCCCAAAGCGCCCCGCACGGCGTGGTTTTTCTCCACGTCACCTACGTCCCCGCTCAAGAGAAGAACTT
TACAACCGCTCCTGCAATTTGCCATGATGGGAAAGCGCACTTTCCTCGCGAAGGCGTCTTTGTCTCCAAT
GGCACACATTGGTTTGTTACTCAACGGAACTTTTATGAACCACAAATCATTACCACGGACAACACGTTCG
TGTCCGGCAACTGTGACGTTGTCATCGGAATTGTTAACAACACGGTTTACGATCCTCTGCAACCCGAGCT
TGACTCCTTTAAGGAAGAACTGGACAAGTACTTCAAAAATCACACCTCACCGGATGTGGACTTGGGCGAT
ATCTCTGGCATAAATGCGTCAGTCGTGAACATTCAAAAGGAAATTGATCGACTCAACGAGGTCGCAAAGA
ATCTTAATGAATCCCTGATAGATCTGCAGGAGTTGGGGAAGTACGAGCAGTATATAAAGTGGCCTTGGTA
TATATGGCTTGGCTTTATCGCCGGCCTCATTGCAATCGTGATGGTCACCATCATGCTGTGCTGCATGACC
TCATGTTGCTCCTGTCTTAAGGGGTGCTGCTCCTGCGGTTCCTGTTGCAAATTTGACGAGGACGACAGCG
AACCGGTGCTTAAGGGTGTGAAGCTGCATTACACCGGAGGCGATTACAAGGATGACGATGACAAGTGACG
GCCGCCTGCAGGTTAATTAAGATCTTTTTCCCTCTGCCAAAAATTATGGGGACATCATGAAGCCCCTTGA
GCATCTGACTTCTGGCTAATAAAGGAAATTTATTTTCATTGCAATAGTGTGTTGGAATTTTTTGTGTCTC
TCACTCGGAAGGACATATGGGAGGGCAAATCATTTAAAACATCAGAATGAGTATTTGGTTTAGAGTTTGG
CAACATATGCCCATATGCTGGCTGCCATGAACAAAGGTTGGCTATAAAGAGGTCATCAGTATATGAAACA
GCCCCCTGCTGTCCATTCCTTATTCCATAGAAAAGCCTTGACTTGAGGTTAGATTTTTTTTATATTTTGT
TTTGTGTTATTTTTTTCTTTAACATCCCTAAAATTTTCCTTACATGTTTTACTAGCCAGATTTTTCCTCC
TCTCCTGACTACTCCCAGTCATAGCTGTCCCTCTTCTCTTATGGAGATCCCTCGACCTGCAGCCCAAGCT
TGGCGTAATCATGGTCATAGCTGTTTCCTGTGTGAAATTGTTATCCGCTCACAATTCCACACAACATACG
AGCCGGAAGCATAAAGTGTAAAGCCTGGGGTGCCTAATGAGTGAGCTAACTCACATTAATTGCGTTGCGC
TCACTGCCCGCTTTCCAGTCGGGAAACCTGTCGTGCCAGCGGATCCGCATCTCAATTAGTCAGCAACCAT
AGTCCCGCCCCTAACTCCGCCCATCCCGCCCCTAACTCCGCCCAGTTCCGCCCATTCTCCGCCCCATGGC
TGACTAATTTTTTTTATTTATGCAGAGGCCGAGGCCGCCTCGGCCTCTGAGCTATTCCAGAAGTAGTGAG
GAGGCTTTTTTGGAGGCCTAGGCTTTTGCAAAAAGCTAACTTGTTTATTGCAGCTTATAATGGTTACAAA
TAAAGCAATAGCATCACAAATTTCACAAATAAAGCATTTTTTTCACTGCATTCTAGTTGTGGTTTGTCCA
AACTCATCAATGTATCTTATCATGTCTGGATCCGCTGCATTAATGAATCGGCCAACGCGCGGGGAGAGGC
GGTTTGCGTATTGGGCGCTCTTCCGCTTCCTCGCTCACTGACTCGCTGCGCTCGGTCGTTCGGCTGCGGC
GAGCGGTATCAGCTCACTCAAAGGCGGTAATACGGTTATCCACAGAATCAGGGGATAACGCAGGAAAGAA
CATGTGAGCAAAAGGCCAGCAAAAGGCCAGGAACCGTAAAAAGGCCGCGTTGCTGGCGTTTTTCCATAGG
CTCCGCCCCCCTGACGAGCATCACAAAAATCGACGCTCAAGTCAGAGGTGGCGAAACCCGACAGGACTAT
AAAGATACCAGGCGTTTCCCCCTGGAAGCTCCCTCGTGCGCTCTCCTGTTCCGACCCTGCCGCTTACCGG
ATACCTGTCCGCCTTTCTCCCTTCGGGAAGCGTGGCGCTTTCTCATAGCTCACGCTGTAGGTATCTCAGT
TCGGTGTAGGTCGTTCGCTCCAAGCTGGGCTGTGTGCACGAACCCCCCGTTCAGCCCGACCGCTGCGCCT
TATCCGGTAACTATCGTCTTGAGTCCAACCCGGTAAGACACGACTTATCGCCACTGGCAGCAGCCACTGG
TAACAGGATTAGCAGAGCGAGGTATGTAGGCGGTGCTACAGAGTTCTTGAAGTGGTGGCCTAACTACGGC
TACACTAGAAGAACAGTATTTGGTATCTGCGCTCTGCTGAAGCCAGTTACCTTCGGAAAAAGAGTTGGTA
GCTCTTGATCCGGCAAACAAACCACCGCTGGTAGCGGTGGTTTTTTTGTTTGCAAGCAGCAGATTACGCG
CAGAAAAAAAGGATCTCAAGAAGATCCTTTGATCTTTTCTACGGGGTCTGACGCTCAGTGGAACGAAAAC
TCACGTTAAGGGATTTTGGTCATGAGATTATCAAAAAGGATCTTCACCTAGATCCTTTTAAATTAAAAAT
GAAGTTTTAAATCAATCTAAAGTATATATGAGTAAACTTGGTCTGACAGTTACCAATGCTTAATCAGTGA
GGCACCTATCTCAGCGATCTGTCTATTTCGTTCATCCATAGTTGCCTGACTCCCCGTCGTGTAGATAACT
ACGATACGGGAGGGCTTACCATCTGGCCCCAGTGCTGCAATGATACCGCGAGACCCACGCTCACCGGCTC
CAGATTTATCAGCAATAAACCAGCCAGCCGGAAGGGCCGAGCGCAGAAGTGGTCCTGCAACTTTATCCGC
CTCCATCCAGTCTATTAATTGTTGCCGGGAAGCTAGAGTAAGTAGTTCGCCAGTTAATAGTTTGCGCAAC
GTTGTTGCCATTGCTACAGGCATCGTGGTGTCACGCTCGTCGTTTGGTATGGCTTCATTCAGCTCCGGTT
CCCAACGATCAAGGCGAGTTACATGATCCCCCATGTTGTGCAAAAAAGCGGTTAGCTCCTTCGGTCCTCC
GATCGTTGTCAGAAGTAAGTTGGCCGCAGTGTTATCACTCATGGTTATGGCAGCACTGCATAATTCTCTT
ACTGTCATGCCATCCGTAAGATGCTTTTCTGTGACTGGTGAGTACTCAACCAAGTCATTCTGAGAATAGT
GTATGCGGCGACCGAGTTGCTCTTGCCCGGCGTCAATACGGGATAATACCGCGCCACATAGCAGAACTTT
AAAAGTGCTCATCATTGGAAAACGTTCTTCGGGGCGAAAACTCTCAAGGATCTTACCGCTGTTGAGATCC
AGTTCGATGTAACCCACTCGTGCACCCAACTGATCTTCAGCATCTTTTACTTTCACCAGCGTTTCTGGGT
GAGCAAAAACAGGAAGGCAAAATGCCGCAAAAAAGGGAATAAGGGCGACACGGAAATGTTGAATACTCAT
ACTCTTCCTTTTTCAATATTATTGAAGCATTTATCAGGGTTATTGTCTCATGAGCGGATACATATTTGAA
TGTATTTAGAAAAATAAACAAATAGGGGTTCCGCGCACATTTCCCCGAAAAGTGCCACCTGG
